>Addgene plasmid #152504 | pGBW-m4133778 | depositor full sequence | sequence record 295516 | Full Sequence
CACCATGTCCTCACAAGCGTGGCAGCCAGGCGTAGCAATGCCTAATTTATACAAGATGCAGCGGATGCTC
CTTGAAAAATGCGACCTACAGAACTATGGAGATAGTGCTACATTGCCCAAGGGGATAATGATGAATGTGG
CCAAATATACCCAACTGTGTCAGTACCTGAACACTCTCACGCTGGCCGTTCCGTACAACATGAGGGTGAT
TCATTTTGGTGCCGGCAGCGACAAGGGAGTCGCTCCCGGGACCGCTGTGCTGCGACAGTGGCTTCCTACA
GGCACTCTGCTAGTGGATTCTGATTTGAATGACTTCGTCAGCGACGCAGACTCGACCCTCATCGGAGATT
GTGCGACTGTTCACACAGCCAACAAATGGGACCTGATCATTTCCGATATGTATGATCCAAAGACCAAAAA
TGTCACGAAGGAGAACGACTCAAAGGAGGGTTTCTTTACGTACATCTGCGGGTTCATCCAACAGAAACTT
GCACTGGGCGGAAGTGTGGCAATTAAAATAACAGAACACTCTTGGAACGCCGACCTATACAAGCTTATGG
GTCATTTTGCTTGGTGGACCGCCTTTGTTACTAATGTAAACGCTTCAAGCTCCGAGGCCTTCCTGATAGG
TTGTAATTATTTAGGCAAGCCTAGAGAGCAGATTGATGGGTATGTGATGCACGCAAATTACATCTTCTGG
CGCAACACAAATCCAATTCAGCTCAGTTCTTATTCACTGTTTGATATGAGCAAATTCCCCCTTAAACTGA
GAGGCACTGCCGTCATGTCCTTGAAGGAAGGACAAATCAACGATATGATCTTGTCTCTCCTTAGCAAGGG
GCGTTTGATTATTAGGGAGAACAATCGGGTGGTGATCTCATCGGACGTTCTGGTCAACAATGAAAACCTT
TACTTTCAGTCGATGAGTGACAAAATCATTCATCTAACCGATGACTCCTTTGATACAGACGTGTTGAAGG
CCGATGGTGCGATACTGGTAGATTTCTGGGCTGAATGGTGTGGCCCGTGCAAGATGATCGCACCCATTCT
GGACGAGATCGCCGACGAGTATCAAGGAAAATTAACTGTCGCTAAGCTTAATATAGATCAGAACCCAGGG
ACGGCACCTAAATACGGCATCAGGGGAATACCTACCCTCCTGCTCTTTAAGAATGGGGAAGTTGCCGCGA
CAAAAGTGGGAGCCCTGTCTAAGGGCCAGCTAAAAGAGTTCTTGGACGCTAACCTGGCAGGTTCAGGCTC
GGGGCACATGCACCATCACCATCACCATAGCAGCGGGCTCGTGCCACGCGGCTAAGCTAGCTTGACTGAC
TGAGATACAGCGTACCTTCAGCTCACAGACATGATAAGATACATTGATGAGTTTGGACAAACCACAACTA
GAATGCAGTGAAAAAAATGCTTTATTTGTGAAATTTGTGATGCTATTGCTTTATTTGTAACCATTATAAG
CTGCAATAAACAAGTTAACAACAACAATTGCATTCATTTTATGTTTCAGGTTCAGGGGGAGGTGTGGGAG
GTTTTTTAAAGCAAGTAAAACCTCTACAAATGTGGTATTGGCCCATCTCTATCGGTATCGTAGCATAACC
CCTTGGGGCCTCTAAACGGGTCTTGAGGGGTTTTTTGTGCCCCTCGGGCCGGATTGCTATCTACCGGCAT
TGGCGCAGAAAAAAATGCCTGATGCGACGCTGCGCGTCTTATACTCCCACATATGCCAGATTCAGCAACG
GATACGGCTTCCCCAACTTGCCCACTTCCATACGTGTCCTCCTTACCAGAAATTTATCCTTAAGGTCGTC
AGCTATCCTGCAGGCGATCTCTCGATTTCGATCAAGACATTCCTTTAATGGTCTTTTCTGGACACCACTA
GGGGTCAGAAGTAGTTCATCAAACTTTCTTCCCTCCCTAATCTCATTGGTTACCTTGGGCTATCGAAACT
TAATTAACCAGTCAAGTCAGCTACTTGGCGAGATCGACTTGTCTGGGTTTCGACTACGCTCAGAATTGCG
TCAGTCAAGTTCGATCTGGTCCTTGCTATTGCACCCGTTCTCCGATTACGAGTTTCATTTAAATCATGTG
AGCAAAAGGCCAGCAAAAGGCCAGGAACCGTAAAAAGGCCGCGTTGCTGGCGTTTTTCCATAGGCTCCGC
CCCCCTGACGAGCATCACAAAAATCGACGCTCAAGTCAGAGGTGGCGAAACCCGACAGGACTATAAAGAT
ACCAGGCGTTTCCCCCTGGAAGCTCCCTCGTGCGCTCTCCTGTTCCGACCCTGCCGCTTACCGGATACCT
GTCCGCCTTTCTCCCTTCGGGAAGCGTGGCGCTTTCTCATAGCTCACGCTGTAGGTATCTCAGTTCGGTG
TAGGTCGTTCGCTCCAAGCTGGGCTGTGTGCACGAACCCCCCGTTCAGCCCGACCGCTGCGCCTTATCCG
GTAACTATCGTCTTGAGTCCAACCCGGTAAGACACGACTTATCGCCACTGGCAGCAGCCACTGGTAACAG
GATTAGCAGAGCGAGGTATGTAGGCGGTGCTACAGAGTTCTTGAAGTGGTGGCCTAACTACGGCTACACT
AGAAGAACAGTATTTGGTATCTGCGCTCTGCTGAAGCCAGTTACCTTCGGAAAAAGAGTTGGTAGCTCTT
GATCCGGCAAACAAACCACCGCTGGTAGCGGTGGTTTTTTTGTTTGCAAGCAGCAGATTACGCGCAGAAA
AAAAGGATCTCAAGAAGATCCTTTGATCTTTTCTACGGGGTCTGACGCTCAGTGGAACGAAAACTCACGT
TAAGGGATTTTGGTCATGAGATTATCAAAAAGGATCTTCACCTAGATCCTTTTAAATTAAAAATGAAGTT
TTAAATCAATCTAAAGTATATATGAGTAAACTTGGTCTGACAGTTACCAATGCTTAATCAGTGAGGCACC
TATCTCAGCGATCTGTCTATTTCGTTCATCCATAGTTGCATTTAAATTTCCGAACTCTCCAAGGCCCTCG
TCGGAAAATCTTCAAACCTTTCGTCCGATCCATCTTGCAGGCTACCTCTCGAACGAACTATCGCAAGTCT
CTTGGCCGGCCTTGCGCCTTGGCTATTGCTTGGCAGCGCCTATCGCCAGGTATTACTCCAATCCCGAATA
TCCGAGATCGGGATCACCCGAGAGAAGTTCAACCTACATCCTCAATCCCGATCTATCCGAGATCCGAGGA
ATATCGAAATCGGGGCGCGCCTGGTGTACCGAGAACGATCCTCTCAGTGCGAGTCTCGACGATCCATATC
GTTGCTTGGCAGTCAGCCAGTCGGAATCCAGCTTGGGACCCAGGAAGTCCAATCGTCAGATATTGTACTC
AAGCCTGGTCACGGCAGCGTACCGATCTGTTTAAACCTAGATATTGATAGTCTGATCGGTCAACGTATAA
TCGAGTCCTAGCTTTTGCAAACATCTATCAAGAGACAGGATCAGCAGGAGGCTTTCGCATGAGTATTCAA
CATTTCCGTGTCGCCCTTATTCCCTTTTTTGCGGCATTTTGCCTTCCTGTTTTTGCTCACCCAGAAACGC
TGGTGAAAGTAAAAGATGCTGAAGATCAGTTGGGTGCGCGAGTGGGTTACATCGAACTGGATCTCAACAG
CGGTAAGATCCTTGAGAGTTTTCGCCCCGAAGAACGCTTTCCAATGATGAGCACTTTTAAAGTTCTGCTA
TGTGGCGCGGTATTATCCCGTATTGACGCCGGGCAAGAGCAACTCGGTCGCCGCATACACTATTCTCAGA
ATGACTTGGTTGAGTATTCACCAGTCACAGAAAAGCATCTTACGGATGGCATGACAGTAAGAGAATTATG
CAGTGCTGCCATAACCATGAGTGATAACACTGCGGCCAACTTACTTCTGACAACGATTGGAGGACCGAAG
GAGCTAACCGCTTTTTTGCACAACATGGGGGATCATGTAACTCGCCTTGATCGTTGGGAACCGGAGCTGA
ATGAAGCCATACCAAACGACGAGCGTGACACCACGATGCCTGTAGCAATGGCAACAACCTTGCGTAAACT
ATTAACTGGCGAACTACTTACTCTAGCTTCCCGGCAACAGTTGATAGACTGGATGGAGGCGGATAAAGTT
GCAGGACCACTTCTGCGCTCGGCCCTTCCGGCTGGCTGGTTTATTGCTGATAAATCTGGAGCCGGTGAGC
GTGGGTCTCGCGGTATCATTGCAGCACTGGGGCCAGATGGTAAGCCCTCCCGTATCGTAGTTATCTACAC
GACGGGGAGTCAGGCAACTATGGATGAACGAAATAGACAGATCGCTGAGATAGGTGCCTCACTGATTAAG
CATTGGTAACCGATTCTAGGTGCATTGGCGCAGAAAAAAATGCCTGATGCGACGCTGCGCGTCTTATACT
CCCACATATGCCAGATTCAGCAACGGATACGGCTTCCCCAACTTGCCCACTTCCATACGTGTCCTCCTTA
CCAGAAATTTATCCTTAAGATCCCGAATCGTTTAAACTCGACTCTGGCTCTATCGAATCTCCGTCGTTTC
GAGCTTACGCGAACAGCCGTGGCGCTCATTTGCTCGTCGGGCATCGAATCTCGTCAGCTATCGTCAGCTT
ACCTTTTTGGCAGCGATCGCGGCTCCCGACATCTTGGACCATTAGCTCCACAGGTATCTTCTTCCCTCTA
GTGGTCATAACAGCAGCTTCAGCTACCTCTCAATTCAAAAAACCCCTCAAGACCCGTTTAGAGGCCCCAA
GGGGTTATGCTATCAATCGTTGCGTTACACACACAAAAAACCAACACACATCCATCTTCGATGGATAGCG
ATTTTATTATCTAACTGCTGATCGAGTGTAGCCAGATCTAGTAATCAATTACGGGGTCATTAGTTCATAG
CCCATATATGGAGTTCCGCGTTACATAACTTACGGTAAATGGCCCGCCTGGCTGACCGCCCAACGACCCC
CGCCCATTGACGTCAATAATGACGTATGTTCCCATAGTAACGCCAATAGGGACTTTCCATTGACGTCAAT
GGGTGGAGTATTTACGGTAAACTGCCCACTTGGCAGTACATCAAGTGTATCATATGCCAAGTACGCCCCC
TATTGACGTCAATGACGGTAAATGGCCCGCCTGGCATTATGCCCAGTACATGACCTTATGGGACTTTCCT
ACTTGGCAGTACATCTACGTATTAGTCATCGCTATTACCATGCTGATGCGGTTTTGGCAGTACATCAATG
GGCGTGGATAGCGGTTTGACTCACGGGGATTTCCAAGTCTCCACCCCATTGACGTCAATGGGAGTTTGTT
TTGGCACCAAAATCAACGGGACTTTCCAAAATGTCGTAACAACTCCGCCCCATTGACGCAAATGGGCGGT
AGGCGTGTACGGTGGGAGGTCTATATAAGCAGAGCTGGTTTAGTGAACCGTCAGATCAGATCTTTGTCGA
TCCTACCATCCACTCGACACACCCGCCAGCGGCCGC
Features (pLannotate 1.2.2; 18 found; start..end, strand, type, name):
    923..1249    +  CDS            trxA: THIO_ECO57 - Experimental evidence at protein level: Swiss-Prot protein existence level 1. Participates in various redox reactions through the reversible oxidation of its active center dithiol to a disulfide and catalyzes dithiol-disulfide exchange reactions. From Escherichia coli O157:H7.
   1271..1288    +  CDS            6xHis: 6xHis affinity tag
   1365..1486    -  polyA_signal   SV40 poly(A) signal: SV40 polyadenylation signal
   1509..1578    -  CDS            large T antigen (fragment): large T antigen from SV40 (simian virus 40)
   1601..1647    +  terminator     T7 terminator: transcription terminator for bacteriophage T7 RNA polymerase
   1677..1813    +  terminator     rrnG terminator: transcription terminator from the E. coli ribosomal RNA rrnG operon (Albrechtsen et al., 1991)
   1858..1929    +  misc_feature   3' β-globin insulator: insulator downstream of the human β-globin locus (Farrell et al., 2002)
   2155..2743    -  rep_origin     ori: high-copy-number ColE1/pMB1/pBR322/pUC origin of replication
   2915..2979    -  CDS            bla(M) (fragment): β-lactamase lacking the signal sequence; bla(M); allows cytosolic expression of β-lactamase
   3489..4349    +  CDS            AmpR: β-lactamase; bla; confers resistance to ampicillin, carbenicillin, and related antibiotics
   4362..4498    +  terminator     rrnG terminator: transcription terminator from the E. coli ribosomal RNA rrnG operon (Albrechtsen et al., 1991)
   4650..4721    +  misc_feature   5' β-globin insulator: insulator upstream of the human β-globin locus (Farrell et al., 2002)
   4726..4772    -  terminator     T7 terminator: transcription terminator for bacteriophage T7 RNA polymerase
   4790..4838    -  polyA_signal   poly(A) signal: synthetic polyadenylation signal
   4919..5222    +  enhancer       CMV enhancer: human cytomegalovirus immediate early enhancer
   5295..5312    -  promoter       CMV promoter (fragment): human cytomegalovirus (CMV) immediate early promoter
   5375..5426    +  promoter       CMVd2 promoter: truncated human cytomegalovirus (CMV) immediate early promoter that yields moderately reduced expression relative to the full-length promoter
   5453..895     +  CDS            rep (fragment) (across the origin): R1AB_IBVK - Protein inferred from homology: Swiss-Prot protein existence level 3. NendoU is a Mn(2+)-dependent, uridylate-specific enzyme, which leaves 2'-3'-cyclic phosphates 5' to the cleaved bond. From Avian infectious bronchitis virus (strain KB8523) (IBV).
