[The description below was written by a language model from this plasmid's Addgene catalogue record and pLannotate feature annotations shown in this document.]
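Description:
pGBW-m4133778 is a mammalian expression plasmid built on the pTwist_CMV_6 backbone that carries the wild-type coding sequence for the SARS-CoV-2 2'-O-ribose methyltransferase, a mature product of the ORF1ab replicase polyprotein. It is maintained in E. coli through a high-copy ColE1/pUC-type origin and selected with ampicillin via a full-length β-lactamase (AmpR) gene. The sequence record is 5,496 nt, somewhat larger than the sum of the stated 4,180 bp backbone and 893 bp insert.

Expression is driven by the human cytomegalovirus immediate-early enhancer and promoter; the annotation software detects the enhancer plus promoter fragments, including a match to a truncated CMV variant, immediately upstream of the open reading frame. The viral insert spans the numbering origin of the circular map. It is annotated only by homology to the replicase polyprotein of an avian coronavirus, so the functional note attached to that hit (an endoribonuclease activity) describes the matched reference protein rather than the methyltransferase named in the catalogue entry. Downstream and on the same strand lie E. coli thioredoxin (trxA) and a 6xHis tag, consistent with the recorded C-terminal, TEV-cleavable TRX fusion. The TEV site itself is not annotated, and the His tag is not mentioned in the catalogue fields. Thioredoxin is commonly used to aid solubility, and the His tag permits metal-affinity purification.

An SV40 polyadenylation signal follows the cassette. The expression unit is flanked by bacterial and T7 terminators, a synthetic poly(A) signal and β-globin insulator elements, which help isolate it from surrounding transcription. The plasmid is suited to producing tagged viral methyltransferase in mammalian cells for biochemical or functional study.
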