Addgene plasmid #152504: pGBW-m4133778
Purpose: Mammalian expression plasmid for SARS-CoV-2 2'-O-ribose methyltransferase
Depositing lab: Ginkgo Bioworks & Benjie Chen. Depositing organization: Ginkgo Bioworks.
Backbone
  Vector backbone: pTwist_CMV_6
  Backbone size w/o insert (bp): 4180
  Vector type: Mammalian Expression
Growth in bacteria
  Bacterial resistance: Ampicillin, 100 μg/mL
  Growth temperature: 37°C
  Growth strain: DH5alpha
  Copy number: High Copy
Gene/Insert
  Gene/Insert name: SARS-CoV-2 2'-O-ribose methyltransferase
  Species: Severe acute respiratory syndrome coronavirus 2
  Insert size (bp): 893
  Mutation: wt
  Entrez Gene: ORF1ab (a.k.a. GU280_gp01)
  Promoter: CMV
  Tag / fusion protein: Cleavable TEV;TRX (C terminal on backbone)
  Cloning method: Unknown
Resource information
  A portion of this plasmid was derived from a plasmid made by: GinkgoBioworks
Depositor comments: NCBI reference sequence: YP_009725311.1
How to cite: pGBW-m4133778 was a gift from Ginkgo Bioworks & Benjie Chen (Addgene plasmid # 152504 ; http://n2t.net/addgene:152504 ; RRID:Addgene_152504)
